Addgene plasmid #75342: pME-TagBFP-NS
Purpose: Multisite gateway entry clone for adding N-terminal fusions of TagBFP
Depositing lab: Rob Parton. Depositing organization: University of Queensland, Institute for Molecular Bioscience. Publication: A Tol2 Gateway-Compatible Toolbox for the Study of the Nervous System and Neurodegenerative Disease. Don EK, Formella I, Badrock AP, Hall TE, Morsch M, Hortle E, Hogan A, Chow S, Gwee SS, Stoddart JJ, Nicholson G, Chung R, Cole NJ. Zebrafish. 2016 Sep 15. 10.1089/zeb.2016.1321 PubMed 27631880.
Backbone
  Vector backbone: pDONR221
  Backbone manufacturer: Invitrogen
  Backbone size w/o insert (bp): 2551
  Total vector size (bp): 3253
  Vector type: Mammalian Expression
Growth in bacteria
  Bacterial resistance: Kanamycin, 50 μg/mL
  Growth temperature: 37°C
  Growth strain: DH5alpha
  Copy number: High Copy
Gene/Insert
  Gene/Insert name: TagBFP
  Species: Synthetic
  Cloning method: Gateway Cloning
  Sequencing primers: 5′ M13F; 3′ M13R
Terms and licenses: Academic/Nonprofit Terms; Industry Terms: Not Available to Industry
How to cite: pME-TagBFP-NS was a gift from Rob Parton (Addgene plasmid # 75342 ; http://n2t.net/addgene:75342 ; RRID:Addgene_75342)
