[The description below was written by a language model from this plasmid's Addgene catalogue record and pLannotate feature annotations shown in this document.]
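Description:
pME-TagBFP-NS is a Gateway middle entry clone built on the Invitrogen pDONR221 backbone, with a total size of 3,253 bp. It is propagated in E. coli as a high-copy plasmid from a ColE1/pUC-type origin and selected with kanamycin through an aminoglycoside phosphotransferase (KanR) gene. The catalogue lists it as a mammalian expression vector. The annotated features show no eukaryotic promoter or polyadenylation signal, so the plasmid acts as a donor of a coding module rather than as an expression construct in its own right. Upstream of the cassette lie the rrnB T1 and T2 transcription terminators, which insulate the insert from read-through transcription in bacteria. Short lacI and lacZα fragments and a T7 promoter flanking the cassette are backbone remnants.

The payload is a synthetic, mammalian codon-optimised coding sequence for TagBFP, a monomeric blue fluorescent protein, placed between attL1 and attL2 sites. These sites recombine with matching attR sites in an LR Clonase reaction, so the TagBFP module can be assembled in a multisite Gateway reaction with a 5′ entry clone carrying a promoter, a 3′ entry clone and a destination vector. The annotation marks TagBFP as a fragment ending just before attL2. Together with the "NS" in the name, this most likely indicates that the stop codon is absent, although the record does not spell this out. That arrangement would let translation continue into a downstream coding sequence, matching the stated purpose of adding TagBFP as an N-terminal fusion. The associated publication describes a Tol2 Gateway-compatible toolbox for studying the nervous system and neurodegenerative disease in zebrafish, which suggests use in building transgenes for that system.
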