Features (pLannotate 1.2.2; 10 found; start..end, strand, type, name):
    121..213     +  CDS            lacI (fragment): lac repressor; lacI; The lac repressor binds to the lac operator to inhibit transcription in E. coli. This inhibition can be relieved by adding lactose or isopropyl-β-D-thiogalactopyranoside (IPTG).
    268..295     -  terminator     rrnB T2 terminator: transcription terminator T2 from the E. coli rrnB gene
    427..470     +  terminator     rrnB T1 terminator: Escherichia coli rrnB; transcription terminator T1 from the E. coli rrnB gene
    517..553     -  CDS            lacZα (fragment): LacZα fragment of β-galactosidase; lacZ fragment
    569..668     +  protein_bind   attL1: mutant version of attL; recombination site for the Gateway® LR reaction LR Clonase™
    679..1376    +  CDS            TagBFP (fragment): monomeric blue fluorescent protein mammalian codon-optimized
   1378..1477    -  protein_bind   attL2: mutant version of attL; recombination site for the Gateway® LR reaction LR Clonase™
   1495..1513    -  promoter       T7 promoter: promoter for bacteriophage T7 RNA polymerase
   1647..2456    +  CDS            KanR: aminoglycoside phosphotransferase; aph(3')-Ia; confers resistance to kanamycin in bacteria or G418 (Geneticin®) in eukaryotes
   2603..3191    +  rep_origin     ori: high-copy-number ColE1/pMB1/pBR322/pUC origin of replication
>Addgene plasmid #75342 | pME-TagBFP-NS | depositor full sequence | sequence record 151604 | pME-TagBFP-NS sequence 3253 bps
CTTTCCTGCGTTATCCCCTGATTCTGTGGATAACCGTATTACCGCCTTTGAGTGAGCTGATACCGCTCGC
CGCAGCCGAACGACCGAGCGCAGCGAGTCAGTGAGCGAGGAAGCGGAAGAGCGCCCAATACGCAAACCGC
CTCTCCCCGCGCGTTGGCCGATTCATTAATGCAGCTGGCACGACAGGTTTCCCGACTGGAAAGCGGGCAG
TGAGCGCAACGCAATTAATACGCGTACCGCTAGCCAGGAAGAGTTTGTAGAAACGCAAAAAGGCCATCCG
TCAGGATGGCCTTCTGCTTAGTTTGATGCCTGGCAGTTTATGGCGGGCGTCCTGCCCGCCACCCTCCGGG
CCGTTGCTTCACAACGTTCAAATCCGCTCCCGGCGGATTTGTCCTACTCAGGAGAGCGTTCACCGACAAA
CAACAGATAAAACGAAAGGCCCAGTCTTCCGACTGAGCCTTTCGTTTTATTTGATGCCTGGCAGTTCCCT
ACTCTCGCGTTAACGCTAGCATGGATGTTTTCCCAGTCACGACGTTGTAAAACGACGGCCAGTCTTAAGC
TCGGGCCCCAAATAATGATTTTATTTTGACTGATAGTGACCTGTTCGTTGCAACACATTGATGAGCAATG
CTTTTTTATAATGCCAACTTTGTACAAAAAAGCAGGCTGCCACCATGGTGAGCGAGCTGATTAAGGAGAA
CATGCACATGAAGCTGTACATGGAGGGCACCGTGGACAACCATCACTTCAAGTGCACATCCGAGGGCGAA
GGCAAGCCCTACGAGGGCACCCAGACCATGAGAATCAAGGTGGTCGAGGGCGGCCCTCTCCCCTTCGCCT
TCGACATCCTGGCTACTAGCTTCCTCTACGGCAGCAAGACCTTCATCAACCACACCCAGGGCATCCCCGA
CTTCTTCAAGCAGTCCTTCCCTGAGGGCTTCACATGGGAGAGAGTCACCACATACGAAGACGGGGGCGTG
CTGACCGCTACCCAGGACACCAGCCTCCAGGACGGCTGCCTCATCTACAACGTCAAGATCAGAGGGGTGA
ACTTCACATCCAACGGCCCTGTGATGCAGAAGAAAACACTCGGCTGGGAGGCCTTCACCGAGACGCTGTA
CCCCGCTGACGGCGGCCTGGAAGGCAGAAACGACATGGCCCTGAAGCTCGTGGGCGGGAGCCATCTGATC
GCAAACATCAAGACCACATATAGATCCAAGAAACCCGCTAAGAACCTCAAGATGCCTGGCGTCTACTATG
TGGACTACAGACTGGAAAGAATCAAGGAGGCCAACAACGAGACCTACGTCGAGCAGCACGAGGTGGCAGT
GGCCAGATACTGCGACCTCCCTAGCAAACTGGGGCACAAGCTTAATGACCCAGCTTTCTTGTACAAAGTT
GGCATTATAAGAAAGCATTGCTTATCAATTTGTTGCAACGAACAGGTCACTATCAGTCAAAATAAAATCA
TTATTTGCCATCCAGCTGATATCCCCTATAGTGAGTCGTATTACATGGTCATAGCTGTTTCCTGGCAGCT
CTGGCCCGTGTCTCAAAATCTCTGATGTTACATTGCACAAGATAAAATAATATCATCATGAACAATAAAA
CTGTCTGCTTACATAAACAGTAATACAAGGGGTGTTATGAGCCATATTCAACGGGAAACGTCGAGGCCGC
GATTAAATTCCAACATGGATGCTGATTTATATGGGTATAAATGGGCTCGCGATAATGTCGGGCAATCAGG
TGCGACAATCTATCGCTTGTATGGGAAGCCCGATGCGCCAGAGTTGTTTCTGAAACATGGCAAAGGTAGC
GTTGCCAATGATGTTACAGATGAGATGGTCAGACTAAACTGGCTGACGGAATTTATGCCTCTTCCGACCA
TCAAGCATTTTATCCGTACTCCTGATGATGCATGGTTACTCACCACTGCGATCCCCGGAAAAACAGCATT
CCAGGTATTAGAAGAATATCCTGATTCAGGTGAAAATATTGTTGATGCGCTGGCAGTGTTCCTGCGCCGG
TTGCATTCGATTCCTGTTTGTAATTGTCCTTTTAACAGCGATCGCGTATTTCGTCTCGCTCAGGCGCAAT
CACGAATGAATAACGGTTTGGTTGATGCGAGTGATTTTGATGACGAGCGTAATGGCTGGCCTGTTGAACA
AGTCTGGAAAGAAATGCATAAACTTTTGCCATTCTCACCGGATTCAGTCGTCACTCATGGTGATTTCTCA
CTTGATAACCTTATTTTTGACGAGGGGAAATTAATAGGTTGTATTGATGTTGGACGAGTCGGAATCGCAG
ACCGATACCAGGATCTTGCCATCCTATGGAACTGCCTCGGTGAGTTTTCTCCTTCATTACAGAAACGGCT
TTTTCAAAAATATGGTATTGATAATCCTGATATGAATAAATTGCAGTTTCATTTGATGCTCGATGAGTTT
TTCTAATCAGAATTGGTTAATTGGTTGTAACACTGGCAGAGCATTACGCTGACTTGACGGGACGGCGCAA
GCTCATGACCAAAATCCCTTAACGTGAGTTACGCGTCGTTCCACTGAGCGTCAGACCCCGTAGAAAAGAT
CAAAGGATCTTCTTGAGATCCTTTTTTTCTGCGCGTAATCTGCTGCTTGCAAACAAAAAAACCACCGCTA
CCAGCGGTGGTTTGTTTGCCGGATCAAGAGCTACCAACTCTTTTTCCGAAGGTAACTGGCTTCAGCAGAG
CGCAGATACCAAATACTGTTCTTCTAGTGTAGCCGTAGTTAGGCCACCACTTCAAGAACTCTGTAGCACC
GCCTACATACCTCGCTCTGCTAATCCTGTTACCAGTGGCTGCTGCCAGTGGCGATAAGTCGTGTCTTACC
GGGTTGGACTCAAGACGATAGTTACCGGATAAGGCGCAGCGGTCGGGCTGAACGGGGGGTTCGTGCACAC
AGCCCAGCTTGGAGCGAACGACCTACACCGAACTGAGATACCTACAGCGTGAGCTATGAGAAAGCGCCAC
GCTTCCCGAAGGGAGAAAGGCGGACAGGTATCCGGTAAGCGGCAGGGTCGGAACAGGAGAGCGCACGAGG
GAGCTTCCAGGGGGAAACGCCTGGTATCTTTATAGTCCTGTCGGGTTTCGCCACCTCTGACTTGAGCGTC
GATTTTTGTGATGCTCGTCAGGGGGGCGGAGCCTATGGAAAAACGCCAGCAACGCGGCCTTTTTACGGTT
CCTGGCCTTTTGCTGGCCTTTTGCTCACATGTT
