>Addgene plasmid #75342 | pME-TagBFP-NS | addgene partial sequence | sequence record 154402 | M13-F20 5'-TGTAAAACGACGGCCAGT-3'
TGATTTTATTTTGACTGATAGTGACCTGTTCGTTGCAACAAATTGATGAGCAATGCTTTTTTATAATGCC
AACTTTGTACAAAAAAGCAGGCTGCCACCATGGTGAGCGAGCTGATTAAGGAGAACATGCACATGAAGCT
GTACATGGAGGGCACCGTGGACAACCATCACTTCAAGTGCACATCCGAGGGCGAAGGCAAGCCCTACGAG
GGCACCCAGACCATGAGAATCAAGGTGGTCGAGGGCGGCCCTCTCCCCTTCGCCTTCGACATCCTGGCTA
CTAGCTTCCTCTACGGCAGCAAGACCTTCATCAACCACACCCAGGGCATCCCCGACTTCTTCAAGCAGTC
CTTCCCTGAGGGCTTCACATGGGAGAGAGTCACCACATACGAAGACGGGGGCGTGCTGACCGCTACCCAG
GACACCAGCCTCCAGGACGGCTGCCTCATCTACAACGTCAAGATCAGAGGGGTGAACTTCACATCCAACG
GCCCTGTGATGCAGAAGAAAACACTCGGCTGGGAGGCCTTCACCGAGACGCTGTACCCCGCTGACGGCGG
CCTGGAAGGCAGAAACGACATGGCCCTGAAGCTCGTGGGCGGGAGCCATCTGATCGCAAACATCAAGACC
ACATATAGATCCAAGAAACCCGCTAAGAACCTCAAGATGCCTGGCGTCTACTATGTGGACTACAGACTGG
AAAGAATCAAGGAGGCCAACAACGAGACCTACGTCGAGCAGCACGAGGTGGCAGTGGCCAGATACTGCGA
CCTCCCTAGCAAACTGGGGCACAAGCTTAATGACCCAGCTTTCTTGTACAAAGTTGGCATTATAAGAAAG
CATTGCTTATCAATTTGTTGCAACGAACAGGTCACTATCAGTCAAAATAAAATCATTATTTGCCATCCAG
CTGATATCCCCTATAGTGAGTCGTATTACATGGTCATAGCTGTTTCCTGGCAGCTCTGGCCCGTGTCTCA
AAATCTCTGATGTTACATTG
