>Addgene plasmid #75342 | pME-TagBFP-NS | addgene partial sequence | sequence record 154403 | M13-Rev 5'-CAGGAAACAGCTATGACC-3'
TCAGCTGGATGGCAAATAATGATTTTATTTTGACTGATAGTGACCTGTTCGTTGCAACAAATTGATAAGC
AATGCTTTCTTATAATGCCAACTTTGTACAAGAAAGCTGGGTCATTAAGCTTGTGCCCCAGTTTGCTAGG
GAGGTCGCAGTATCTGGCCACTGCCACCTCGTGCTGCTCGACGTAGGTCTCGTTGTTGGCCTCCTTGATT
CTTTCCAGTCTGTAGTCCACATAGTAGACGCCAGGCATCTTGAGGTTCTTAGCGGGTTTCTTGGATCTAT
ATGTGGTCTTGATGTTTGCGATCAGATGGCTCCCGCCCACGAGCTTCAGGGCCATGTCGTTTCTGCCTTC
CAGGCCGCCGTCAGCGGGGTACAGCGTCTCGGTGAAGGCCTCCCAGCCGAGTGTTTTCTTCTGCATCACA
GGGCCGTTGGATGTGAAGTTCACCCCTCTGATCTTGACGTTGTAGATGAGGCAGCCGTCCTGGAGGCTGG
TGTCCTGGGTAGCGGTCAGCACGCCCCCGTCTTCGTATGTGGTGACTCTCTCCCATGTGAAGCCCTCAGG
GAAGGACTGCTTGAAGAAGTCGGGGATGCCCTGGGTGTGGTTGATGAAGGTCTTGCTGCCGTAGAGGAAG
CTAGTAGCCAGGATGTCGAAGGCGAAGGGGAGAGGGCCGCCCTCGACCACCTTGATTCTCATGGTCTGGG
TGCCCTCGTAGGGCTTGCCTTCGCCCTCGGATGTGCACTTGAAGTGATGGTTGTCCACGGTGCCCTCCAT
GTACAGCTTCATGTGCATGTTCTCCTTAATCAGCTCGCTCACCATGGTGGCAG
